>Addgene plasmid #114379 | pCAG-Tet-on Advanced -BGH-PA | depositor full sequence | sequence record 215871 | pCAG-Tet-on Advanced -BGH-PA sequence 8051 bps
CTCGACATTGATTATTGACTAGTTATTAATAGTAATCAATTACGGGGTCATTAGTTCATAGCCCATATAT
GGAGTTCCGCGTTACATAACTTACGGTAAATGGCCCGCCTGGCTGACCGCCCAACGACCCCCGCCCATTG
ACGTCAATAATGACGTATGTTCCCATAGTAACGCCAATAGGGACTTTCCATTGACGTCAATGGGTGGACT
ATTTACGGTAAACTGCCCACTTGGCAGTACATCAAGTGTATCATATGCCAAGTACGCCCCCTATTGACGT
CAATGACGGTAAATGGCCCGCCTGGCATTATGCCCAGTACATGACCTTATGGGACTTTCCTACTTGGCAG
TACATCTACGTATTAGTCATCGCTATTACCATGGGTCGAGGTGAGCCCCACGTTCTGCTTCACTCTCCCC
ATCTCCCCCCCCTCCCCACCCCCAATTTTGTATTTATTTATTTTTTAATTATTTTGTGCAGCGATGGGGG
CGGGGGGGGGGGGGGCGCGCGCCAGGCGGGGCGGGGCGGGGCGAGGGGCGGGGCGGGGCGAGGCGGAGAG
GTGCGGCGGCAGCCAATCAGAGCGGCGCGCTCCGAAAGTTTCCTTTTATGGCGAGGCGGCGGCGGCGGCG
GCCCTATAAAAAGCGAAGCGCGCGGCGGGCGGGAGTCGCTGCGTTGCCTTCGCCCCGTGCCCCGCTCCGC
GCCGCCTCGCGCCGCCCGCCCCGGCTCTGACTGACCGCGTTACTCCCACAGGTGAGCGGGCGGGACGGCC
CTTCTCCTCCGGGCTGTAATTAGCGCTTGGTTTAATGACGGCTCGTTTCTTTTCTGTGGCTGCGTGAAAG
CCTTAAAGGGCTCCGGGAGGGCCCTTTGTGCGGGGGGGAGCGGCTCGGGGGGTGCGTGCGTGTGTGTGTG
CGTGGGGAGCGCCGCGTGCGGCCCGCGCTGCCCGGCGGCTGTGAGCGCTGCGGGCGCGGCGCGGGGCTTT
GTGCGCTCCGCGTGTGCGCGAGGGGAGCGCGGCCGGGGGCGGTGCCCCGCGGTGCGGGGGGGCTGCGAGG
GGAACAAAGGCTGCGTGCGGGGTGTGTGCGTGGGGGGGTGAGCAGGGGGTGTGGGCGCGGCGGTCGGGCT
GTAACCCCCCCCTGCACCCCCCTCCCCGAGTTGCTGAGCACGGCCCGGCTTCGGGTGCGGGGCTCCGTGC
GGGGCGTGGCGCGGGGCTCGCCGTGCCGGGCGGGGGGTGGCGGCAGGTGGGGGTGCCGGGCGGGGCGGGG
CCGCCTCGGGCCGGGGAGGGCTCGGGGGAGGGGCGCGGCGGCCCCGGAGCGCCGGCGGCTGTCGAGGCGC
GGCGAGCCGCAGCCATTGCCTTTTATGGTAATCGTGCGAGAGGGCGCAGGGACTTCCTTTGTCCCAAATC
TGGCGGAGCCGAAATCTGGGAGGCGCCGCCGCACCCCCTCTAGCGGGCGCGGGCGAAGCGGTGCGGCGCC
GGCAGGAAGGAAATGGGCGGGGAGGGCCTTCGTGCGTCGCCGCGCCGCCGTCCCCTTCTCCATCTCCAGC
CTCGGGGCTGCCGCAGGGGGACGGCTGCCTTCGGGGGGGACGGGGCAGGGCGGGGTTCGGCTTCTGGCGT
GTGACCGGCGGCTCTAGAGCCTCTGCTAACCATGTTCATGCCTTCTTCTTTTTCCTACAGCTCCTGGGCA
ACGTGCTGGTTATTGTGCTGTCTCATCATTTTGGCAAAGAATTCACCATGTCTAGACTGGACAAGAGCAA
AGTCATAAACGGCGCTCTGGAATTACTCAATGGAGTCGGTATCGAAGGCCTGACGACAAGGAAACTCGCT
CAAAAGCTGGGAGTTGAGCAGCCTACCCTGTACTGGCACGTGAAGAACAAGCGGGCCCTGCTCGATGCCC
TGCCAATCGAGATGCTGGACAGGCATCATACCCACTTCTGCCCCCTGGAAGGCGAGTCATGGCAAGACTT
TCTGCGGAACAACGCCAAGTCATTCCGCTGTGCTCTCCTCTCACATCGCGACGGGGCTAAAGTGCATCTC
GGCACCCGCCCAACAGAGAAACAGTACGAAACCCTGGAAAATCAGCTCGCGTTCCTGTGTCAGCAAGGCT
TCTCCCTGGAGAACGCACTGTACGCTCTGTCCGCCGTGGGCCACTTTACACTGGGCTGCGTATTGGAGGA
ACAGGAGCATCAAGTAGCAAAAGAGGAAAGAGAGACACCTACCACCGATTCTATGCCCCCACTTCTGAGA
CAAGCAATTGAGCTGTTCGACCGGCAGGGAGCCGAACCTGCCTTCCTTTTCGGCCTGGAACTAATCATAT
GTGGCCTGGAGAAACAGCTAAAGTGCGAAAGCGGCGGGCCGGCCGACGCCCTTGACGATTTTGACTTAGA
CATGCTCCCAGCCGATGCCCTTGACGACTTTGACCTTGATATGCTGCCTGCTGACGCTCTTGACGATTTT
GACCTTGACATGCTCCCCGGGTAACTAAGTAAGGATCTGGCCGGCTGGGCCCGTTTCGAAGGTAAGCCTA
TCCCTAACCCTCTCCTCGGTCTCGATTCTACGCGAAACCCGCTGATCAGCCTCGACTGTGCCTTCTAGTT
GCCAGCCATCTGTTGTTTGCCCCTCCCCCGTGCCTTCCTTGACCCTGGAAGGTGCCACTCCCACTGTCCT
TTCCTAATAAAATGAGGAAATTGCATCGCATTGTCTGAGTAGGTGTCATTCTATTCTGGGGGGTGGGGTG
GGGCAGGACAGCAAGGGGGAGGATTGGGAAGACAATAGCAGGCATGCTGGGGATGCGGTGGGCTCTATGG
CTTCTGAGGCGGAAAGAACCAGTGGCGGTAATACGGTTATCCACAGAATCAGAAGGGCGAATTCCAGCAC
ACTGGCGGCCGTTACTAGTGGATCCGAGCTCGGTACCAAGCTTGGCGAGATTTTCAGGAGCTAAGGAAGC
TAAAATGGAGAAAAAAATCACTGGATATACCACCGTTGATATATCCCAATGGCATCGTAAAGAACATTTT
GAGGCATTTCAGTCAGTTGCTCAATGTACCTATAACCAGACCGTTCAGCTGCATTAATGAATCGGCCAAC
GCGCGGGGAGAGGCGGTTTGCGTATTGGGCGCTCTTCCGCTTCCTCGCTCACTGACTCGCTGCGCTCGGT
CGTTCGGCTGCGGCGAGCGGTATCAGCTCACTCAAAGGCGGTAATACGGTTATCCACAGAATCAGGGGAT
AACGCAGGAAAGAACATGTGAGCAAAAGGCCAGCAAAAGGCCAGGAACCGTAAAAAGGCCGCGTTGCTGG
CGTTTTTCCATAGGCTCCGCCCCCCTGACGAGCATCACAAAAATCGACGCTCAAGTCAGAGGTGGCGAAA
CCCGACAGGACTATAAAGATACCAGGCGTTTCCCCCTGGAAGCTCCCTCGTGCGCTCTCCTGTTCCGACC
CTGCCGCTTACCGGATACCTGTCCGCCTTTCTCCCTTCGGGAAGCGTGGCGCTTTCTCAATGCTCACGCT
GTAGGTATCTCAGTTCGGTGTAGGTCGTTCGCTCCAAGCTGGGCTGTGTGCACGAACCCCCCGTTCAGCC
CGACCGCTGCGCCTTATCCGGTAACTATCGTCTTGAGTCCAACCCGGTAAGACACGACTTATCGCCACTG
GCAGCAGCCACTGGTAACAGGATTAGCAGAGCGAGGTATGTAGGCGGTGCTACAGAGTTCTTGAAGTGGT
GGCCTAACTACGGCTACACTAGAAGGACAGTATTTGGTATCTGCGCTCTGCTGAAGCCAGTTACCTTCGG
AAAAAGAGTTGGTAGCTCTTGATCCGGCAAACAAACCACCGCTGGTAGCGGTGGTTTTTTTGTTTGCAAG
CAGCAGATTACGCGCAGAAAAAAAGGATCTCAAGAAGATCCTTTGATCTTTTCTACGGGGTCTGACGCTC
AGTGGAACGAAAACTCACGTTAAGGGATTTTGGTCATGAGATTATCAAAAAGGATCTTCACCTAGATCCT
TTTAAATTAAAAATGAAGTTTTAAATCAATCTAAAGTATATATGAGTAAACTTGGTCTGACAGTTACCAA
TGCTTAATCAGTGAGGCACCTATCTCAGCGATCTGTCTATTTCGTTCATCCATAGTTGCCTGACTCCCCG
TCGTGTAGATAACTACGATACGGGAGGGCTTACCATCTGGCCCCAGTGCTGCAATGATACCGCGAGACCC
ACGCTCACCGGCTCCAGATTTATCAGCAATAAACCAGCCAGCCGGAAGGGCCGAGCGCAGAAGTGGTCCT
GCAACTTTATCCGCCTCCATCCAGTCTATTAATTGTTGCCGGGAAGCTAGAGTAAGTAGTTCGCCAGTTA
ATAGTTTGCGCAACGTTGTTGCCATTGCTACAGGCATCGTGGTGTCACGCTCGTCGTTTGGTATGGCTTC
ATTCAGCTCCGGTTCCCAACGATCAAGGCGAGTTACATGATCCCCCATGTTGTGCAAAAAAGCGGTTAGC
TCCTTCGGTCCTCCGATCGTTGTCAGAAGTAAGTTGGCCGCAGTGTTATCACTCATGGTTATGGCAGCAC
TGCATAATTCTCTTACTGTCATGCCATCCGTAAGATGCTTTTCTGTGACTGGTGAGTACTCAACCAAGTC
ATTCTGAGAATAGTGTATGCGGCGACCGAGTTGCTCTTGCCCGGCGTCAATACGGGATAATACCGCGCCA
CATAGCAGAACTTTAAAAGTGCTCATCATTGGAAAACGTTCTTCGGGGCGAAAACTCTCAAGGATCTTAC
CGCTGTTGAGATCCAGTTCGATGTAACCCACTCGTGCACCCAACTGATCTTCAGCATCTTTTACTTTCAC
CAGCGTTTCTGGGTGAGCAAAAACAGGAAGGCAAAATGCCGCAAAAAAGGGAATAAGGGCGACACGGAAA
TGTTGAATACTCATACTCTTCCTTTTTCAATATTATTGAAGCATTTATCAGGGTTATTGTCTCATGAGCG
GATACATATTTGAATGTATTTAGAAAAATAAACAAATAGGGGTTCCGCGCACATTTCCCCGAAAAGTGCC
ACCTGACGTCTAAGAAACCATTATTATCATGACATTAACCTATAAAAATAGGCGTATCACGAGGCCCTTT
CGTCTTCACTCGAGGTCGAGGGATCCAGACATGATAAGATACATTGATGAGTTTGGACAAACCACAACTA
GAATGCAGTGAAAAAAATGCTTTATTTGTGAAATTTGTGATGCTATTGCTTTATTTGTAACCATTATAAG
CTGCAATAAACAAGTTAACAACAACAATTGCATTCATTTTATGTTTCAGGTTCAGGGGGAGGTGTGGGAG
GTTTTTTAAAGCAAGTAAAACCTCTACAAATGTGGTATGGCTGATTATGATCTCTAGTCAAGGCACTATA
CATCAAATATTCCTTATTAACCCCTTTACAAATTAAAAAGCTAAAGGTACACAATTTTTGAGCATAGTTA
TTAATAGCAGACACTCTATGCCTGTGTGGAGTAAGAAAAAACAGTATGTTATGATTATAACTGTTATGCC
TACTTATAAAGGTTACAGAATATTTTTCCATAATTTTCTTGTATAGCAGTGCAGCTTTTTCCTTTGTGGT
GTAAATAGCAAAGCAAGCAAGAGTTCTATTACTAAACACAGCATGACTCAAAAAACTTAGCAATTCTGAA
GGAAAGTCCTTGGGGTCTTCTACCTTTCTCTTCTTTTTTGGAGGAGTAGAATGTTGAGAGTCAGCAGTAG
CCTCATCATCACTAGATGGCATTTCTTCTGAGCAAAACAGGTTTTCCTCATTAAAGGCATTCCACCACTG
CTCCCATTCATCAGTTCCATAGGTTGGAATCTAAAATACACAAACAATTAGAATCAGTAGTTTAACACAT
TATACACTTAAAAATTTTATATTTACCTTAGAGCTTTAAATCTCTGTAGGTAGTTTGTCCAATTATGTCA
CACCACAGAAGTAAGGTTCCTTCACAAAGATCCGGGACCAAAGCGGCCATCGTGCCTCCCCACTCCTGCA
GTTCGGGGGCATGGATGCGCGGATAGCCGCTGCTGGTTTCCTGGATGCCGACGGATTTGCACTGCCGGTA
GAACTCCGCGAGGTCGTCCAGCCTCAGGCAGCAGCTGAACCAACTCGCGAGGGGATCGAGCCCGGGGTGG
GCGAAGAACTCCAGCATGAGATCCCCGCGCTGGAGGATCATCCAGCCGGCGTCCCGGAAAACGATTCCGA
AGCCCAACCTTTCATAGAAGGCGGCGGTGGAATCGAAATCTCGTGATGGCAGGTTGGGCGTCGCTTGGTC
GGTCATTTCGAACCCCAGAGTCCCGCTCAGAAGAACTCGTCAAGAAGGCGATAGAAGGCGATGCGCTGCG
AATCGGGAGCGGCGATACCGTAAAGCACGAGGAAGCGGTCAGCCCATTCGCCGCCAAGCTCTTCAGCAAT
ATCACGGGTAGCCAACGCTATGTCCTGATAGCGGTCCGCCACACCCAGCCGGCCACAGTCGATGAATCCA
GAAAAGCGGCCATTTTCCACCATGATATTCGGCAAGCAGGCATCGCCATGGGTCACGACGAGATCCTCGC
CGTCGGGCATGCGCGCCTTGAGCCTGGCGAACAGTTCGGCTGGCGCGAGCCCCTGATGCTCTTCGTCCAG
ATCATCCTGATCGACAAGACCGGCTTCCATCCGAGTACGTGCTCGCTCGATGCGATGTTTCGCTTGGTGG
TCGAATGGGCAGGTAGCCGGATCAAGCGTATGCAGCCGCCGCATTGCATCAGCCATGATGGATACTTTCT
CGGCAGGAGCAAGGTGAGATGACAGGAGATCCTGCCCCGGCACTTCGCCCAATAGCAGCCAGTCCCTTCC
CGCTTCAGTGACAACGTCGAGCACAGCTGCGCAAGGAACGCCCGTCGTGGCCAGCCACGATAGCCGCGCT
GCCTCGTCCTGCAGTTCATTCAGGGCACCGGACAGGTCGGTCTTGACAAAAAGAACCGGGCGCCCCTGCG
CTGACAGCCGGAACACGGCGGCATCAGAGCAGCCGATTGTCTGTTGTGCCCAGTCATAGCCGAATAGCCT
CTCCACCCAAGCGGCCGGAGAACCTGCGTGCAATCCATCTTGTTCAATCATGCGAAACGATCCTCATCCT
GTCTCTTGATCAGATCTTGATCCCCTGCGCCATCAGATCCTTGGCGGCAAGAAAGCCATCCAGTTTACTT
TGCAGGGCTTCCCAACCTTACCAGAGGGCGCCCCAGCTGGCAATTCCGGTTCGCTTGCTGTCCATAAAAC
CGCCCAGTCTAGCTATCGCCATGTAAGCCCACTGCAAGCTACCTGCTTTCTCTTTGCGCTTGCGTTTTCC
CTTGTCCAGATAGCCCAGTAGCTGACATTCATCCGGGGTCAGCACCGTTTCTGCGGACTGGCTTTCTACG
TGTTCCGCTTCCTTTAGCAGCCCTTGCGCCCTGAGTGCTTGCGGCAGCGTGTTGCTAGCTTTTTGCAAAA
GCCTAGGCCTCCAAAAAAGCCTCCTCACTACTTCTGGAATAGCTCAGAGGCCGAGGCGGCCTCGGCCTCT
GCATAAATAAAAAAAATTAGTCAGCCATGGGGCGGAGAATGGGCGGAACTGGGCGGAGTTAGGGGCGGGA
TGGGCGGAGTTAGGGGCGGGACTATGGTTGCTGACTAATTGAGATGCATGCTTTGCATACTTCTGCCTGC
TGGGGAGCCTGGGGACTTTCCACACCTGGTTGCTGACTAATTGAGATGCATGCTTTGCATACTTCTGCCT
GCTGGGGAGCCTGGGGACTTTCCACACCCTAACTGACACACATTCCACAGCTGCCTCGCGCGTTTCGGTG
ATGACGGTGAAAACCTCTGACACATGCAGCTCCCGGAGACGGTCACAGCTTGTCTGTAAGCGGATGCCGG
GAGCAGACAAGCCCGTCAGGGCGCGTCAGCGGGTGTTGGCGGGTGTCGGGGCGCAGCCATGACCCAGTCA
CGTAGCGATAGCGGAGTGTATACTGGCTTAACTATGCGGCATCAGAGCAGATTGTACTGAGAGTGCACCA
C
Features (pLannotate 1.2.2; 25 found; start..end, strand, type, name):
      4..383     +  enhancer       CMV enhancer: human cytomegalovirus immediate early enhancer
    386..661     +  promoter       chicken β-actin promoter: No description available
    662..1670    +  intron         chimeric intron: chimera between introns from chicken β-actin and rabbit β-globin
   1668..1727    +  CDS            HBB (fragment): HBB_LEPEU - Experimental evidence at protein level: Swiss-Prot protein existence level 1. Involved in oxygen transport from the lung to the various peripheral tissues. From Lepus europaeus (European hare).
   1728..2474    +  CDS            rtTA-Advanced: improved tetracycline-controlled transactivator In the Tet-On® system, rtTA-Advanced binds to the Tet-responsive element and stimulates transcription only in the presence of tetracycline or doxycycline.
   2511..2552    +  CDS            V5 tag: epitope tag from simian virus 5
   2576..2800    +  polyA_signal   bGH poly(A) signal: bovine growth hormone polyadenylation signal
   2804..2822    +  promoter       SV40 promoter (fragment): SV40 enhancer and early promoter
   2825..2852    -  rep_origin     RSF ori (fragment): Plasmids containing the RSF 1030 origin of replication can be propagated in E. coli cells that contain additional plasmids with compatible origins.
   2916..2944    +  promoter       cat promoter (fragment): promoter of the E. coli cat gene encoding chloramphenicol acetyltransferase
   2945..3061    +  CDS            CmR (fragment): chloramphenicol acetyltransferase; cat; confers resistance to chloramphenicol
   3056..3112    -  CDS            lacI (fragment): lac repressor; lacI; The lac repressor binds to the lac operator to inhibit transcription in E. coli. This inhibition can be relieved by adding lactose or isopropyl-β-D-thiogalactopyranoside (IPTG).
   3295..3883    -  rep_origin     ori: high-copy-number ColE1/pMB1/pBR322/pUC origin of replication
   4054..4914    -  CDS            AmpR: β-lactamase; bla; confers resistance to ampicillin, carbenicillin, and related antibiotics
   4915..5019    -  promoter       AmpR promoter: bla
   5132..5266    -  polyA_signal   SV40 poly(A) signal: SV40 polyadenylation signal
   5289..5372    -  CDS            large T antigen (fragment): large T antigen from SV40 (simian virus 40)
   5691..5711    -  CDS            SV40 NLS: nuclear localization signal of SV40 (simian virus 40) large T antigen
   5841..5906    -  intron         small t intron: SV40 (simian virus 40) small t antigen intron
   5959..6306    -  CDS            ble (fragment): BLE_KLEPN - Experimental evidence at protein level: Swiss-Prot protein existence level 1. Binding protein with a strong affinity to the bleomycin family of antibiotics. Binds to CL990; an antimitotic-antibiotic compound. From Klebsiella pneumoniae.
   6330..7121    -  CDS            neo: KKA2_KLEPN - Also known as kan, nptII. Experimental evidence at protein level: Swiss-Prot protein existence level 1. Resistance to kanamycin, neomycin, paromomycin, ribostamycin, butirosin and gentamicin B. From Klebsiella pneumoniae.
   7153..7494    -  CDS            tnpA (fragment): TN5P_ECOLX - Also known as tnp. Experimental evidence at protein level: Swiss-Prot protein existence level 1. Mediates transposition of transposon Tn5 by a 'cut and paste' mechanism. First, the monomeric transposase binds the 19 bp inverted DNA repeats flanking the transposon. Then, dimerization of the DNA- bound transposase creates a synaptic DNA complex. After nicking of the first DNA strand, excision of the transposon proceeds through a series of intermediates. The transposase then mediates the insertion of the transposon at a new site by strand transfer. The activity of the wild- type tran
   7482..7811    -  promoter       SV40 promoter: SV40 enhancer and early promoter
   7818..7860    +  CDS            rop (fragment): Rop protein, which maintains plasmids at low copy number; rop
   7962..8050    +  misc_feature   bom (fragment): basis of mobility region from pBR322
