>Addgene plasmid #114379 | pCAG-Tet-on Advanced -BGH-PA | addgene full sequence | sequence record 220023 | Addgene Partial NGS Result
TCGACATTGATTATTGACTAGTTATTAATAGTAATCAATTACGGGGTCATTAGTTCATAGCCCATATATG
GAGTTCCGCGTTACATAACTTACGGTAAATGGCCCGCCTGGCTGACCGCCCAACGACCCCCGCCCATTGA
CGTCAATAATGACGTATGTTCCCATAGTAACGCCAATAGGGACTTTCCATTGACGTCAATGGGTGGAGTA
TTTACGGTAAACTGCCCACTTGGCAGTACATCAAGTGTATCATATGCCAAGTACGCCCCCTATTGACGTC
AATGACGGTAAATGGCCCGCCTGGCATTATGCCCAGTACATGACCTTATGGGACTTTCCTACTTGGCAGT
ACATCTACGTATTAGTCATCGCTATTACCATGGTCGAGGTGAGCCCCACGTTCTGCTTCACTCTCCCCAT
CTCCCCCCCCTCCCCACCCCCAATTTTGTATTTATTTATTTTTTAATTATTTTGTGCAGCGATGGGGGCG
GGGGGGGGGGGGGSGCGCGCCRGGSGGGGSGGGGGGGGGSGGGGGGGGGGGSGGGGSGRGGSGGRGRGGK
GCGGCGGCAGCCAATCAGAGCGGCGCGCTCCGAAAGTTTCCTTTTATGGCGAGGCGGCGGCGGCGGCGGC
CCTATAAAAAGCGAAGCGCGCGGCGGGCGGGAGTCGCTGCGCGCTGCCTTCGCCCCGTGCCCCGCTCCGC
CGCCGCCTCGCGCCGCCCGCCCCGGCTCTGACTGACCGCGTTACTCCCACAGGTGAGCGGGCGGGACGGC
CCTTCTCCTCCGGGCTGTAATTAGCGCTTGGTTTAATGACGGCTTGTTTCTTTTCTGTGGCTGCGTGAAA
GCCTTGAGGGGCTCCGGGAGGGCCCTTTGTGCGGGGGGAGCGGCTCGGGGGGTGCGTGCGTGTGTGTGTG
CGTGGGGAGCGCCGCGTGCGGCTCCGCGCTGCCCGGCGGCTGTGAGCGCTGCGGGCGCGGCGCGGGGCTT
TGTGCGCTCCGCAGTGTGCGCGAGGGGAGCGCGGCCGGGGGCGGTGCCCCGCGGTGCGGGGGGGGCTGCG
AGGGGAACAAAGGCTGCGTGCGGGGTGTGTGCGTGGGGGGGTGAGCAGGGGGTGTGGGCGCGTCGGTCGG
GCTGCAACCCCCCCTGCACCCCCCTCCCCGAGTTGCTGAGCACGGCCCGGCTTCGGGTGCGGGGCTCCGT
ACGGGGCGTGGCGCGGGGCTCGCCGTGCCGGGCGGGGGGTGGCGGCAGGTGGGGGTGCCGGGCGGGGCGG
GGCCGCCTCGGGCCGGGGRGGGCTCGGGGGRGGGGCGCGGCGGCCCCCGGAGCGCCGGCGGCTGTCGAGG
CGCGGCGAGCCGCAGCCATTGCCTTTTATGGTAATCGTGCGAGAGGGCGCAGGGACTTCCTTTGTCCCAA
ATCTGTGCGGAGCCGAAATCTGGGAGGCGCCGCCGCACCCCCTCTAGCGGGCGCGGGGCGAAGCGGTGCG
GCGCCGGCAGGAAGGAAATGGGCGGGGAGGGCCTTCGTGCGTCGCCGCGCCGCCGTCCCCTTCTCCCTCT
CCAGCCTCGGGGCTGTCCGCGGGGGGACGGCTGCCTTCGGGGGGGACGGGGCAGGGCGGGGTTCGGCTTC
TGGCGTGTGACCGGCGGCTCTAGAGCCTCTGCTAACCATGTTCATGCCTTCTTCTTTTTCCTACAGCTCC
TGGGCAACGTGCTGGTTATTGTGCTGTCTCATCATTTTGGCAAAGAATTCACCATGTCTAGACTGGACAA
GAGCAAAGTCATAAACGGCGCTCTGGAATTACTCAATGGAGTCGGTATCGAAGGCCTGACGACAAGGAAA
CTCGCTCAAAAGCTGGGAGTTGAGCAGCCTACCCTGTACTGGCACGTGAAGAACAAGCGGGCCCTGCTCG
ATGCCCTGCCAATCGAGATGCTGGACAGGCATCATACCCACTTCTGCCCCCTGGAAGGCGAGTCATGGCA
AGACTTTCTGCGGAACAACGCCAAGTCATTCCGCTGTGCTCTCCTCTCACATCGCGACGGGGCTAAAGTG
CATCTCGGCACCCGCCCAACAGAGAAACAGTACGAAACCCTGGAAAATCAGCTCGCGTTCCTGTGTCAGC
AAGGCTTCTCCCTGGAGAACGCACTGTACGCTCTGTCCGCCGTGGGCCACTTTACACTGGGCTGCGTATT
GGAGGAACAGGAGCATCAAGTAGCAAAAGAGGAAAGAGAGACACCTACCACCGATTCTATGCCCCCACTT
CTGAGACAAGCAATTGAGCTGTTCGACCGGCAGGGAGCCGAACCTGCCTTCCTTTTCGGCCTGGAACTAA
TCATATGTGGCCTGGAGAAACAGCTAAAGTGCGAAAGCGGCGGGCCGGCCGACGCCCTTGACGATTTTGA
CTTAGACATGCTCCCAGCCGATGCCCTTGACGACTTTGACCTTGATATGCTGCCTGCTGACGCTCTTGAC
GATTTTGACCTTGACATGCTCCCCGGGTAACTAAGTAAGGATCTGGCCGGCTGGGCCCGTTTCGAAGGTA
AGCCTATCCCTAACCCTCTCCTCGGTCTCGATTCTACGCGAAACCCGCTGATCAGCCTCGACTGTGCCTT
CTAGTTGCCAGCCATCTGTTGTTTGCCCCTCCCCCGTGCCTTCCTTGACCCTGGAAGGTGCCACTCCCAC
TGTCCTTTCCTAATAAAATGAGGAAATTGCATCGCATTGTCTGAGTAGGTGTCATTCTATTCTGGGGGGT
GGGGTGGGGCAGGACAGCAAGGGGGAGGATTGGGAAGACAATAGCAGGCATGCTGGGGATGCGGTGGGCT
CTATGGCTTCTGAGGCGGAAAGAACCAGTGGCGGTAATACGGTTATCCACAGAATCAGAAGGGCGAATTC
CAGCACACTGGCGGCCGTTACTAGTGGATCCGAGCTCGGTACCAAGCTTGGCGAGATTTTCAGGAGCTAA
GGAAGCTAAAATGGAGAAAAAAATCACTGGATATACCACCGTTGATATATCCCAATGGCATCGTAAAGAA
CATTTTGAGGCATTTCAGTCAGTTGCTCAATGTACCTATAACCAGACCGTTCAGCTGCATTAATGAATCG
GCCAACGCGCGGGGAGAGGCGGTTTGCGTATTGGGCGCTCTTCCGCTTCCTCGCTCACTGACTCGCTGCG
CTCGGTCGTTCGGCTGCGGCGAGCGGTATCAGCTCACTCAAAGGCGGTAATACGGTTATCCACAGAATCA
GGGGATAACGCAGGAAAGAACATGTGAGCAAAAGGCCAGCAAAAGGCCAGGAACCGTAAAAAGGCCGCGT
TGCTGGCGTTTTTCCATAGGCTCCGCCCCCCTGACGAGCATCACAAAAATCGACGCTCAAGTCAGAGGTG
GCGAAACCCGACAGGACTATAAAGATACCAGGCGTTTCCCCCTGGAAGCTCCCTCGTGCGCTCTCCTGTT
CCGACCCTGCCGCTTACCGGATACCTGTCCGCCTTTCTCCCTTCGGGAAGCGTGGCGCTTTCTCATAGCT
CACGCTGTAGGTATCTCAGTTCGGTGTAGGTCGTTCGCTCCAAGCTGGGCTGTGTGCACGAACCCCCCGT
TCAGCCCGACCGCTGCGCCTTATCCGGTAACTATCGTCTTGAGTCCAACCCGGTAAGACACGACTTATCG
CCACTGGCAGCAGCCACTGGTAACAGGATTAGCAGAGCGAGGTATGTAGGCGGTGCTACAGAGTTCTTGA
AGTGGTGGCCTAACTACGGCTACACTAGAAGAACAGTATTTGGTATCTGCGCTCTGCTGAAGCCAGTTAC
CTTCGGAAAAAGAGTTGGTAGCTCTTGATCCGGCAAACAAACCACCGCTGGTAGCGGTGGTTTTTTTGTT
TGCAAGCAGCAGATTACGCGCAGAAAAAAAGGATCTCAAGAAGATCCTTTGATCTTTTCTACGGGGTCTG
ACGCTCAGTGGAACGAAAACTCACGTTAAGGGATTTTGGTCATGAGATTATCAAAAAGGATCTTCACCTA
GATCCTTTTAAATTAAAAATGAAGTTTTAAATCAATCTAAAGTATATATGAGTAAACTTGGTCTGACAGT
TACCAATGCTTAATCAGTGAGGCACCTATCTCAGCGATCTGTCTATTTCGTTCATCCATAGTTGCCTGAC
TCCCCGTCGTGTAGATAACTACGATACGGGAGGGCTTACCATCTGGCCCCAGTGCTGCAATGATACCGCG
AGACCCACGCTCACCGGCTCCAGATTTATCAGCAATAAACCAGCCAGCCGGAAGGGCCGAGCGCAGAAGT
GGTCCTGCAACTTTATCCGCCTCCATCCAGTCTATTAATTGTTGCCGGGAAGCTAGAGTAAGTAGTTCGC
CAGTTAATAGTTTGCGCAACGTTGTTGCCATTGCTACAGGCATCGTGGTGTCACGCTCGTCGTTTGGTAT
GGCTTCATTCAGCTCCGGTTCCCAACGATCAAGGCGAGTTACATGATCCCCCATGTTGTGCAAAAAAGCG
GTTAGCTCCTTCGGTCCTCCGATCGTTGTCAGAAGTAAGTTGGCCGCAGTGTTATCACTCATGGTTATGG
CAGCACTGCATAATTCTCTTACTGTCATGCCATCCGTAAGATGCTTTTCTGTGACTGGTGAGTACTCAAC
CAAGTCATTCTGAGAATAGTGTATGCGGCGACCGAGTTGCTCTTGCCCGGCGTCAACACGGGATAATACC
GCGCCACATAGCAGAACTTTAAAAGTGCTCATCATTGGAAAACGTTCTTCGGGGCGAAAACTCTCAAGGA
TCTTACCGCTGTTGAGATCCAGTTCGATGTAACCCACTCGTGCACCCAACTGATCTTCAGCATCTTTTAC
TTTCACCAGCGTTTCTGGGTGAGCAAAAACAGGAAGGCAAAATGCCGCAAAAAAGGGAATAAGGGCGACA
CGGAAATGTTGAATACTCATACTCTTCCTTTTTCAATATTATTGAAGCATTTATCAGGGTTATTGTCTCA
TGAGCGGATACATATTTGAATGTATTTAGAAAAATAAACAAATAGGGGTTCCGCGCACATTTCCCCGAAA
AGTGCCACCTGACGTCTAAGAAACCATTATTATCATGACATTAACCTATAAAAATAGGCGTATCACGAGG
CCCTTTCGTCTTCACTCGAGGTCGAGGGATCCAGACATGATAAGATACATTGATGAGTTTGGACAAACCA
CAACTAGAATGCAGTGAAAAAAATGCTTTATTTGTGAAATTTGTGATGCTATTGCTTTATTTGTAACCAT
TATAAGCTGCAATAAACAAGTTAACAACAACAATTGCATTCATTTTATGTTTCAGGTTCAGGGGGAGGTG
TGGGAGGTTTTTTAAAGCAAGTAAAACCTCTACAAATGTGGTATGGCTGATTATGATCTCTAGTCAAGGC
ACTATACATCAAATATTCCTTATTAACCCCTTTACAAATTAAAAAGCTAAAGGTACACAATTTTTGAGCA
TAGTTATTAATAGCAGACACTCTATGCCTGTGTGGAGTAAGAAAAAACAGTATGTTATGATTATAACTGT
TATGCCTACTTATAAAGGTTACAGAATATTTTTCCATAATTTTCTTGTATAGCAGTGCAGCTTTTTCCTT
TGTGGTGTAAATAGCAAAGCAAGCAAGAGTTCTATTACTAAACACAGCATGACTCAAAAAACTTAGCAAT
TCTGAAGGAAAGTCCTTGGGGTCTTCTACCTTTCTCTTCTTTTTTGGAGGAGTAGAATGTTGAGAGTCAG
CAGTAGCCTCATCATCACTAGATGGCATTTCTTCTGAGCAAAACAGGTTTTCCTCATTAAAGGCATTCCA
CCACTGCTCCCATTCATCAGTTCCATAGGTTGGAATCTAAAATACACAAACAATTAGAATCAGTAGTTTA
ACACATTATACACTTAAAAATTTTATATTTACCTTAGAGCTTTAAATCTCTGTAGGTAGTTTGTCCAATT
ATGTCACACCACAGAAGTAAGGTTCCTTCACAAAGATCCGGACCAAAGCGGCCATCGTGCCTCCCCACTC
CTGCAGTTCGGGGGCATGGATGCGCGGATAGCCGCTGCTGGTTTCCTGGATGCCGACGGATTTGCACTGC
CGGTAGAACTCCGCGAGGTCGTCCAGCCTCAGGCAGCAGCTGAACCAACTCGCGAGGGGATCGAGCCCGG
GGTGGGCGAAGAACTCCAGCATGAGATCCCCGCGCTGGAGGATCATCCAGCCGGCGTCCCGGAAAACGAT
TCCGAAGCCCAACCTTTCATAGAAGGCGGCGGTGGAATCGAAATCTCGTGATGGCAGGTTGGGCGTCGCT
TGGTCGGTCATTTCGAACCCCAGAGTCCCGCTCAGAAGAACTCGTCAAGAAGGCGATAGAAGGCGATGCG
CTGCGAATCGGGAGCGGCGATACCGTAAAGCACGAGGAAGCGGTCAGCCCATTCGCCGCCAAGCTCTTCA
GCAATATCACGGGTAGCCAACGCTATGTCCTGATAGCGGTCCGCCACACCCAGCCGGCCACAGTCGATGA
ATCCAGAAAAGCGGCCATTTTCCACCATGATATTCGGCAAGCAGGCATCGCCATGGGTCACGACGAGATC
CTCGCCGTCGGGCATGCGCGCCTTGAGCCTGGCGAACAGTTCGGCTGGCGCGAGCCCCTGATGCTCTTCG
TCCAGATCATCCTGATCGACAAGACCGGCTTCCATCCGAGTACGTGCTCGCTCGATGCGATGTTTCGCTT
GGTGGTCGAATGGGCAGGTAGCCGGATCAAGCGTATGCAGCCGCCGCATTGCATCAGCCATGATGGATAC
TTTCTCGGCAGGAGCAAGGTGAGATGACAGGAGATCCTGCCCCGGCACTTCGCCCAATAGCAGCCAGTCC
CTTCCCGCTTCAGTGACAACGTCGAGCACAGCTGCGCAAGGAACGCCCGTCGTGGCCAGCCACGATAGCC
GCGCTGCCTCGTCCTGCAGTTCATTCAGGGCACCGGACAGGTCGGTCTTGACAAAAAGAACCGGGCGCCC
CTGCGCTGACAGCCGGAACACGGCGGCATCAGAGCAGCCGATTGTCTGTTGTGCCCAGTCATAGCCGAAT
AGCCTCTCCACCCAAGCGGCCGGAGAACCTGCGTGCAATCCATCTTGTTCAATCATGCGAAACGATCCTC
ATCCTGTCTCTTGATCAGATCTTGATCCCCTGCGCCATCAGATCCTTGGCGGCAAGAAAGCCATCCAGTT
TACTTTGCAGGGCTTCCCAACCTTACCAGAGGGCGCCCCAGCTGGCAATTCCGGTTCGCTTGCTGTCCAT
AAAACCGCCCAGTCTAGCTATCGCCATGTAAGCCCACTGCAAGCTACCTGCTTTCTCTTTGCGCTTGCGT
TTTCCCTTGTCCAGATAGCCCAGTAGCTGACATTCATCCGGGGTCAGCACCGTTTCTGCGGACTGGCTTT
CTACGTGTTCCGCTTCCTTTAGCAGCCCTTGCGCCCTGAGTGCTTGCGGCAGCGTGAAGCTAGCTTTTTG
CAAAAGCCTAGGCCTCCAAAAAAGCCTCCTCACTACTTCTGGAATAGCTCAGAGGCCGAGGCGGCCTCGG
CCTCTGCATAAATAAAAAAAATTAGTCAGCCATGGGGCGGAGAATGGGCGGAACTGGGCGGAGTTAGGGG
CGGGATGGGCGGAGTTAGGGGCGGGACTATGGTTGCTGACTAATTGAGATGCATGCTTTGCATACTTCTG
CCTGCTGGGGAGCCTGGGGACTTTCCACACCTGGTTGCTGACTAATTGAGATGCATGCTTTGCATACTTC
TGCCTGCTGGGGAGCCTGGGGACTTTCCACACCCTAACTGACACACATTCCACAGCTGCCTCGCGCGTTT
CGGTGATGACGGTGAAAACCTCTGACACATGCAGCTCCCGGAGACGGTCACAGCTTGTCTGTAAGCGGAT
GCCGGGAGCAGACAAGCCCGTCAGGGCGCGTCAGCGGGTGTTGGCGGGTGTCGGGGCGCAGCCATGACCC
AGTCACGTAGCGATAGCGGAGTGTATACTGGCTTAACTATGCGGCATCAGAGCAGATTGTACTGAGAGTG
CACCTC
Features (pLannotate 1.2.2; 25 found; start..end, strand, type, name):
      3..382     +  enhancer       CMV enhancer: human cytomegalovirus immediate early enhancer
    660..1676    +  intron         chimeric intron: chimera between introns from chicken β-actin and rabbit β-globin
   1674..1733    +  CDS            HBB (fragment): HBB_LEPEU - Experimental evidence at protein level: Swiss-Prot protein existence level 1. Involved in oxygen transport from the lung to the various peripheral tissues. From Lepus europaeus (European hare).
   1734..2480    +  CDS            rtTA-Advanced: improved tetracycline-controlled transactivator In the Tet-On® system, rtTA-Advanced binds to the Tet-responsive element and stimulates transcription only in the presence of tetracycline or doxycycline.
   2517..2558    +  CDS            V5 tag: epitope tag from simian virus 5
   2582..2806    +  polyA_signal   bGH poly(A) signal: bovine growth hormone polyadenylation signal
   2810..2828    +  promoter       SV40 promoter (fragment): SV40 enhancer and early promoter
   2831..2858    -  rep_origin     RSF ori (fragment): Plasmids containing the RSF 1030 origin of replication can be propagated in E. coli cells that contain additional plasmids with compatible origins.
   2922..2950    +  promoter       cat promoter (fragment): promoter of the E. coli cat gene encoding chloramphenicol acetyltransferase
   2951..3067    +  CDS            CmR (fragment): chloramphenicol acetyltransferase; cat; confers resistance to chloramphenicol
   3062..3118    -  CDS            lacI (fragment): lac repressor; lacI; The lac repressor binds to the lac operator to inhibit transcription in E. coli. This inhibition can be relieved by adding lactose or isopropyl-β-D-thiogalactopyranoside (IPTG).
   3301..3889    -  rep_origin     ori: high-copy-number ColE1/pMB1/pBR322/pUC origin of replication
   4060..4920    -  CDS            AmpR: β-lactamase; bla; confers resistance to ampicillin, carbenicillin, and related antibiotics
   4921..5025    -  promoter       AmpR promoter: bla
   5138..5272    -  polyA_signal   SV40 poly(A) signal: SV40 polyadenylation signal
   5295..5378    -  CDS            large T antigen (fragment): large T antigen from SV40 (simian virus 40)
   5697..5717    -  CDS            SV40 NLS: nuclear localization signal of SV40 (simian virus 40) large T antigen
   5847..5912    -  intron         small t intron: SV40 (simian virus 40) small t antigen intron
   5914..5988    -  CDS            small t antigen (fragment): SV40 (simian virus 40) small t antigen
   5991..6311    -  CDS            ble (fragment): BLE_KLEPN - Experimental evidence at protein level: Swiss-Prot protein existence level 1. Binding protein with a strong affinity to the bleomycin family of antibiotics. Binds to CL990; an antimitotic-antibiotic compound. From Klebsiella pneumoniae.
   6335..7126    -  CDS            neo: KKA2_KLEPN - Also known as kan, nptII. Experimental evidence at protein level: Swiss-Prot protein existence level 1. Resistance to kanamycin, neomycin, paromomycin, ribostamycin, butirosin and gentamicin B. From Klebsiella pneumoniae.
   7158..7499    -  CDS            tnpA (fragment): TN5P_ECOLX - Also known as tnp. Experimental evidence at protein level: Swiss-Prot protein existence level 1. Mediates transposition of transposon Tn5 by a 'cut and paste' mechanism. First, the monomeric transposase binds the 19 bp inverted DNA repeats flanking the transposon. Then, dimerization of the DNA- bound transposase creates a synaptic DNA complex. After nicking of the first DNA strand, excision of the transposon proceeds through a series of intermediates. The transposase then mediates the insertion of the transposon at a new site by strand transfer. The activity of the wild- type tran
   7487..7816    -  promoter       SV40 promoter: SV40 enhancer and early promoter
   7823..7865    +  CDS            rop (fragment): Rop protein, which maintains plasmids at low copy number; rop
   7967..8054    +  misc_feature   bom (fragment): basis of mobility region from pBR322
