>Addgene plasmid #114379 | pCAG-Tet-on Advanced -BGH-PA | addgene full sequence | sequence record 220070 | Addgene Assembled Sequence
TCGACATTGATTATTGACTAGTTATTAATAGTAATCAATTACGGGGTCATTAGTTCATAGCCCATATATG
GAGTTCCGCGTTACATAACTTACGGTAAATGGCCCGCCTGGCTGACCGCCCAACGACCCCCGCCCATTGA
CGTCAATAATGACGTATGTTCCCATAGTAACGCCAATAGGGACTTTCCATTGACGTCAATGGGTGGACTA
TTTACGGTAAACTGCCCACTTGGCAGTACATCAAGTGTATCATATGCCAAGTACGCCCCCTATTGACGTC
AATGACGGTAAATGGCCCGCCTGGCATTATGCCCAGTACATGACCTTATGGGACTTTCCTACTTGGCAGT
ACATCTACGTATTAGTCATCGCTATTACCATGGGTCGAGGTGAGCCCCACGTTCTGCTTCACTCTCCCCA
TCTCCCCCCCCTCCCCACCCCCAATTTTGTATTTATTTATTTTTTAATTATTTTGTGCAGCGATGGGGGC
GGGGGGGGGGGGGGCGCGCGCCAGGCGGGGCGGGGCGGGGCGAGGGGCGGGGCGGGGCGAGGCGGAGAGG
TGCGGCGGCAGCCAATCAGAGCGGCGCGCTCCGAAAGTTTCCTTTTATGGCGAGGCGGCGGCGGCGGCGG
CCCTATAAAAAGCGAAGCGCGCGGCGGGCGGGAGTCGCTGCGTTGCCTTCGCCCCGTGCCCCGCTCCGCG
CCGCCTCGCGCCGCCCGCCCCGGCTCTGACTGACCGCGTTACTCCCACAGGTGAGCGGGCGGGACGGCCC
TTCTCCTCCGGGCTGTAATTAGCGCTTGGTTTAATGACGGCTCGTTTCTTTTCTGTGGCTGCGTGAAAGC
CTTAAAGGGCTCCGGGAGGGCCCTTTGTGCGGGGGGGAGCGGCTCGGGGGGTGCGTGCGTGTGTGTGTGC
GTGGGGAGCGCCGCGTGCGGCCCGCGCTGCCCGGCGGCTGTGAGCGCTGCGGGCGCGGCGCGGGGCTTTG
TGCGCTCCGCGTGTGCGCGAGGGGAGCGCGGCCGGGGGCGGTGCCCCGCGGTGCGGGGGGGCTGCGAGGG
GAACAAAGGCTGCGTGCGGGGTGTGTGCGTGGGGGGGTGAGCAGGGGGTGTGGGCGCGGCGGTCGGGCTG
TAACCCCCCCCTGCACCCCCCTCCCCGAGTTGCTGAGCACGGCCCGGCTTCGGGTGCGGGGCTCCGTGCG
GGGCGTGGCGCGGGGCTCGCCGTGCCGGGCGGGGGGTGGCGGCAGGTGGGGGTGCCGGGCGGGGCGGGGC
CGCCTCGGGCCGGGGAGGGCTCGGGGGAGGGGCGCGGCGGCCCCGGAGCGCCGGCGGCTGTCGAGGCGCG
GCGAGCCGCAGCCATTGCCTTTTATGGTAATCGTGCGAGAGGGCGCAGGGACTTCCTTTGTCCCAAATCT
GGCGGAGCCGAAATCTGGGAGGCGCCGCCGCACCCCCTCTAGCGGGCGCGGGCGAAGCGGTGCGGCGCCG
GCAGGAAGGAAATGGGCGGGGAGGGCCTTCGTGCGTCGCCGCGCCGCCGTCCCCTTCTCCATCTCCAGCC
TCGGGGCTGCCGCAGGGGGACGGCTGCCTTCGGGGGGGACGGGGCAGGGCGGGGTTCGGCTTCTGGCGTG
TGACCGGCGGCTCTAGAGCCTCTGCTAACCATGTTCATGCCTTCTTCTTTTTCCTACAGCTCCTGGGCAA
CGTGCTGGTTATTGTGCTGTCTCATCATTTTGGCAAAGAATTCACCATGTCTAGACTGGACAAGAGCAAA
GTCATAAACGGCGCTCTGGAATTACTCAATGGAGTCGGTATCGAAGGCCTGACGACAAGGAAACTCGCTC
AAAAGCTGGGAGTTGAGCAGCCTACCCTGTACTGGCACGTGAAGAACAAGCGGGCCCTGCTCGATGCCCT
GCCAATCGAGATGCTGGACAGGCATCATACCCACTTCTGCCCCCTGGAAGGCGAGTCATGGCAAGACTTT
CTGCGGAACAACGCCAAGTCATTCCGCTGTGCTCTCCTCTCACATCGCGACGGGGCTAAAGTGCATCTCG
GCACCCGCCCAACAGAGAAACAGTACGAAACCCTGGAAAATCAGCTCGCGTTCCTGTGTCAGCAAGGCTT
CTCCCTGGAGAACGCACTGTACGCTCTGTCCGCCGTGGGCCACTTTACACTGGGCTGCGTATTGGAGGAA
CAGGAGCATCAAGTAGCAAAAGAGGAAAGAGAGACACCTACCACCGATTCTATGCCCCCACTTCTGAGAC
AAGCAATTGAGCTGTTCGACCGGCAGGGAGCCGAACCTGCCTTCCTTTTCGGCCTGGAACTAATCATATG
TGGCCTGGAGAAACAGCTAAAGTGCGAAAGCGGCGGGCCGGCCGACGCCCTTGACGATTTTGACTTAGAC
ATGCTCCCAGCCGATGCCCTTGACGACTTTGACCTTGATATGCTGCCTGCTGACGCTCTTGACGATTTTG
ACCTTGACATGCTCCCCGGGTAACTAAGTAAGGATCTGGCCGGCTGGGCCCGTTTCGAAGGTAAGCCTAT
CCCTAACCCTCTCCTCGGTCTCGATTCTACGCGAAACCCGCTGATCAGCCTCGACTGTGCCTTCTAGTTG
CCAGCCATCTGTTGTTTGCCCCTCCCCCGTGCCTTCCTTGACCCTGGAAGGTGCCACTCCCACTGTCCTT
TCCTAATAAAATGAGGAAATTGCATCGCATTGTCTGAGTAGGTGTCATTCTATTCTGGGGGGTGGGGTGG
GGCAGGACAGCAAGGGGGAGGATTGGGAAGACAATAGCAGGCATGCTGGGGATGCGGTGGGCTCTATGGC
TTCTGAGGCGGAAAGAACCAGTGGCGGTAATACGGTTATCCACAGAATCAGAAGGGCGAATTCCAGCACA
CTGGCGGCCGTTACTAGTGGATCCGAGCTCGGTACCAAGCTTGGCGAGATTTTCAGGAGCTAAGGAAGCT
AAAATGGAGAAAAAAATCACTGGATATACCACCGTTGATATATCCCAATGGCATCGTAAAGAACATTTTG
AGGCATTTCAGTCAGTTGCTCAATGTACCTATAACCAGACCGTTCAGCTGCATTAATGAATCGGCCAACG
CGCGGGGAGAGGCGGTTTGCGTATTGGGCGCTCTTCCGCTTCCTCGCTCACTGACTCGCTGCGCTCGGTC
GTTCGGCTGCGGCGAGCGGTATCAGCTCACTCAAAGGCGGTAATACGGTTATCCACAGAATCAGGGGATA
ACGCAGGAAAGAACATGTGAGCAAAAGGCCAGCAAAAGGCCAGGAACCGTAAAAAGGCCGCGTTGCTGGC
GTTTTTCCATAGGCTCCGCCCCCCTGACGAGCATCACAAAAATCGACGCTCAAGTCAGAGGTGGCGAAAC
CCGACAGGACTATAAAGATACCAGGCGTTTCCCCCTGGAAGCTCCCTCGTGCGCTCTCCTGTTCCGACCC
TGCCGCTTACCGGATACCTGTCCGCCTTTCTCCCTTCGGGAAGCGTGGCGCTTTCTCATAGCTCACGCTG
TAGGTATCTCAGTTCGGTGTAGGTCGTTCGCTCCAAGCTGGGCTGTGTGCACGAACCCCCCGTTCAGCCC
GACCGCTGCGCCTTATCCGGTAACTATCGTCTTGAGTCCAACCCGGTAAGACACGACTTATCGCCACTGG
CAGCAGCCACTGGTAACAGGATTAGCAGAGCGAGGTATGTAGGCGGTGCTACAGAGTTCTTGAAGTGGTG
GCCTAACTACGGCTACACTAGAAGAACAGTATTTGGTATCTGCGCTCTGCTGAAGCCAGTTACCTTCGGA
AAAAGAGTTGGTAGCTCTTGATCCGGCAAACAAACCACCGCTGGTAGCGGTGGTTTTTTTGTTTGCAAGC
AGCAGATTACGCGCAGAAAAAAAGGATCTCAAGAAGATCCTTTGATCTTTTCTACGGGGTCTGACGCTCA
GTGGAACGAAAACTCACGTTAAGGGATTTTGGTCATGAGATTATCAAAAAGGATCTTCACCTAGATCCTT
TTAAATTAAAAATGAAGTTTTAAATCAATCTAAAGTATATATGAGTAAACTTGGTCTGACAGTTACCAAT
GCTTAATCAGTGAGGCACCTATCTCAGCGATCTGTCTATTTCGTTCATCCATAGTTGCCTGACTCCCCGT
CGTGTAGATAACTACGATACGGGAGGGCTTACCATCTGGCCCCAGTGCTGCAATGATACCGCGAGACCCA
CGCTCACCGGCTCCAGATTTATCAGCAATAAACCAGCCAGCCGGAAGGGCCGAGCGCAGAAGTGGTCCTG
CAACTTTATCCGCCTCCATCCAGTCTATTAATTGTTGCCGGGAAGCTAGAGTAAGTAGTTCGCCAGTTAA
TAGTTTGCGCAACGTTGTTGCCATTGCTACAGGCATCGTGGTGTCACGCTCGTCGTTTGGTATGGCTTCA
TTCAGCTCCGGTTCCCAACGATCAAGGCGAGTTACATGATCCCCCATGTTGTGCAAAAAAGCGGTTAGCT
CCTTCGGTCCTCCGATCGTTGTCAGAAGTAAGTTGGCCGCAGTGTTATCACTCATGGTTATGGCAGCACT
GCATAATTCTCTTACTGTCATGCCATCCGTAAGATGCTTTTCTGTGACTGGTGAGTACTCAACCAAGTCA
TTCTGAGAATAGTGTATGCGGCGACCGAGTTGCTCTTGCCCGGCGTCAACACGGGATAATACCGCGCCAC
ATAGCAGAACTTTAAAAGTGCTCATCATTGGAAAACGTTCTTCGGGGCGAAAACTCTCAAGGATCTTACC
GCTGTTGAGATCCAGTTCGATGTAACCCACTCGTGCACCCAACTGATCTTCAGCATCTTTTACTTTCACC
AGCGTTTCTGGGTGAGCAAAAACAGGAAGGCAAAATGCCGCAAAAAAGGGAATAAGGGCGACACGGAAAT
GTTGAATACTCATACTCTTCCTTTTTCAATATTATTGAAGCATTTATCAGGGTTATTGTCTCATGAGCGG
ATACATATTTGAATGTATTTAGAAAAATAAACAAATAGGGGTTCCGCGCACATTTCCCCGAAAAGTGCCA
CCTGACGTCTAAGAAACCATTATTATCATGACATTAACCTATAAAAATAGGCGTATCACGAGGCCCTTTC
GTCTTCACTCGAGGTCGAGGGATCCAGACATGATAAGATACATTGATGAGTTTGGACAAACCACAACTAG
AATGCAGTGAAAAAAATGCTTTATTTGTGAAATTTGTGATGCTATTGCTTTATTTGTAACCATTATAAGC
TGCAATAAACAAGTTAACAACAACAATTGCATTCATTTTATGTTTCAGGTTCAGGGGGAGGTGTGGGAGG
TTTTTTAAAGCAAGTAAAACCTCTACAAATGTGGTATGGCTGATTATGATCTCTAGTCAAGGCACTATAC
ATCAAATATTCCTTATTAACCCCTTTACAAATTAAAAAGCTAAAGGTACACAATTTTTGAGCATAGTTAT
TAATAGCAGACACTCTATGCCTGTGTGGAGTAAGAAAAAACAGTATGTTATGATTATAACTGTTATGCCT
ACTTATAAAGGTTACAGAATATTTTTCCATAATTTTCTTGTATAGCAGTGCAGCTTTTTCCTTTGTGGTG
TAAATAGCAAAGCAAGCAAGAGTTCTATTACTAAACACAGCATGACTCAAAAAACTTAGCAATTCTGAAG
GAAAGTCCTTGGGGTCTTCTACCTTTCTCTTCTTTTTTGGAGGAGTAGAATGTTGAGAGTCAGCAGTAGC
CTCATCATCACTAGATGGCATTTCTTCTGAGCAAAACAGGTTTTCCTCATTAAAGGCATTCCACCACTGC
TCCCATTCATCAGTTCCATAGGTTGGAATCTAAAATACACAAACAATTAGAATCAGTAGTTTAACACATT
ATACACTTAAAAATTTTATATTTACCTTAGAGCTTTAAATCTCTGTAGGTAGTTTGTCCAATTATGTCAC
ACCACAGAAGTAAGGTTCCTTCACAAAGATCCGGACCAAAGCGGCCATCGTGCCTCCCCACTCCTGCAGT
TCGGGGGCATGGATGCGCGGATAGCCGCTGCTGGTTTCCTGGATGCCGACGGATTTGCACTGCCGGTAGA
ACTCCGCGAGGTCGTCCAGCCTCAGGCAGCAGCTGAACCAACTCGCGAGGGGATCGAGCCCGGGGTGGGC
GAAGAACTCCAGCATGAGATCCCCGCGCTGGAGGATCATCCAGCCGGCGTCCCGGAAAACGATTCCGAAG
CCCAACCTTTCATAGAAGGCGGCGGTGGAATCGAAATCTCGTGATGGCAGGTTGGGCGTCGCTTGGTCGG
TCATTTCGAACCCCAGAGTCCCGCTCAGAAGAACTCGTCAAGAAGGCGATAGAAGGCGATGCGCTGCGAA
TCGGGAGCGGCGATACCGTAAAGCACGAGGAAGCGGTCAGCCCATTCGCCGCCAAGCTCTTCAGCAATAT
CACGGGTAGCCAACGCTATGTCCTGATAGCGGTCCGCCACACCCAGCCGGCCACAGTCGATGAATCCAGA
AAAGCGGCCATTTTCCACCATGATATTCGGCAAGCAGGCATCGCCATGGGTCACGACGAGATCCTCGCCG
TCGGGCATGCGCGCCTTGAGCCTGGCGAACAGTTCGGCTGGCGCGAGCCCCTGATGCTCTTCGTCCAGAT
CATCCTGATCGACAAGACCGGCTTCCATCCGAGTACGTGCTCGCTCGATGCGATGTTTCGCTTGGTGGTC
GAATGGGCAGGTAGCCGGATCAAGCGTATGCAGCCGCCGCATTGCATCAGCCATGATGGATACTTTCTCG
GCAGGAGCAAGGTGAGATGACAGGAGATCCTGCCCCGGCACTTCGCCCAATAGCAGCCAGTCCCTTCCCG
CTTCAGTGACAACGTCGAGCACAGCTGCGCAAGGAACGCCCGTCGTGGCCAGCCACGATAGCCGCGCTGC
CTCGTCCTGCAGTTCATTCAGGGCACCGGACAGGTCGGTCTTGACAAAAAGAACCGGGCGCCCCTGCGCT
GACAGCCGGAACACGGCGGCATCAGAGCAGCCGATTGTCTGTTGTGCCCAGTCATAGCCGAATAGCCTCT
CCACCCAAGCGGCCGGAGAACCTGCGTGCAATCCATCTTGTTCAATCATGCGAAACGATCCTCATCCTGT
CTCTTGATCAGATCTTGATCCCCTGCGCCATCAGATCCTTGGCGGCAAGAAAGCCATCCAGTTTACTTTG
CAGGGCTTCCCAACCTTACCAGAGGGCGCCCCAGCTGGCAATTCCGGTTCGCTTGCTGTCCATAAAACCG
CCCAGTCTAGCTATCGCCATGTAAGCCCACTGCAAGCTACCTGCTTTCTCTTTGCGCTTGCGTTTTCCCT
TGTCCAGATAGCCCAGTAGCTGACATTCATCCGGGGTCAGCACCGTTTCTGCGGACTGGCTTTCTACGTG
TTCCGCTTCCTTTAGCAGCCCTTGCGCCCTGAGTGCTTGCGGCAGCGTGAAGCTAGCTTTTTGCAAAAGC
CTAGGCCTCCAAAAAAGCCTCCTCACTACTTCTGGAATAGCTCAGAGGCCGAGGCGGCCTCGGCCTCTGC
ATAAATAAAAAAAATTAGTCAGCCATGGGGCGGAGAATGGGCGGAACTGGGCGGAGTTAGGGGCGGGATG
GGCGGAGTTAGGGGCGGGACTATGGTTGCTGACTAATTGAGATGCATGCTTTGCATACTTCTGCCTGCTG
GGGAGCCTGGGGACTTTCCACACCTGGTTGCTGACTAATTGAGATGCATGCTTTGCATACTTCTGCCTGC
TGGGGAGCCTGGGGACTTTCCACACCCTAACTGACACACATTCCACAGCTGCCTCGCGCGTTTCGGTGAT
GACGGTGAAAACCTCTGACACATGCAGCTCCCGGAGACGGTCACAGCTTGTCTGTAAGCGGATGCCGGGA
GCAGACAAGCCCGTCAGGGCGCGTCAGCGGGTGTTGGCGGGTGTCGGGGCGCAGCCATGACCCAGTCACG
TAGCGATAGCGGAGTGTATACTGGCTTAACTATGCGGCATCAGAGCAGATTGTACTGAGAGTGCACCTC
Features (pLannotate 1.2.2; 26 found; start..end, strand, type, name):
      3..382     +  enhancer       CMV enhancer: human cytomegalovirus immediate early enhancer
    385..660     +  promoter       chicken β-actin promoter: No description available
    661..1669    +  intron         chimeric intron: chimera between introns from chicken β-actin and rabbit β-globin
   1667..1726    +  CDS            HBB (fragment): HBB_LEPEU - Experimental evidence at protein level: Swiss-Prot protein existence level 1. Involved in oxygen transport from the lung to the various peripheral tissues. From Lepus europaeus (European hare).
   1727..2473    +  CDS            rtTA-Advanced: improved tetracycline-controlled transactivator In the Tet-On® system, rtTA-Advanced binds to the Tet-responsive element and stimulates transcription only in the presence of tetracycline or doxycycline.
   2510..2551    +  CDS            V5 tag: epitope tag from simian virus 5
   2575..2799    +  polyA_signal   bGH poly(A) signal: bovine growth hormone polyadenylation signal
   2803..2821    +  promoter       SV40 promoter (fragment): SV40 enhancer and early promoter
   2824..2851    -  rep_origin     RSF ori (fragment): Plasmids containing the RSF 1030 origin of replication can be propagated in E. coli cells that contain additional plasmids with compatible origins.
   2915..2943    +  promoter       cat promoter (fragment): promoter of the E. coli cat gene encoding chloramphenicol acetyltransferase
   2944..3060    +  CDS            CmR (fragment): chloramphenicol acetyltransferase; cat; confers resistance to chloramphenicol
   3055..3111    -  CDS            lacI (fragment): lac repressor; lacI; The lac repressor binds to the lac operator to inhibit transcription in E. coli. This inhibition can be relieved by adding lactose or isopropyl-β-D-thiogalactopyranoside (IPTG).
   3294..3882    -  rep_origin     ori: high-copy-number ColE1/pMB1/pBR322/pUC origin of replication
   4053..4913    -  CDS            AmpR: β-lactamase; bla; confers resistance to ampicillin, carbenicillin, and related antibiotics
   4914..5018    -  promoter       AmpR promoter: bla
   5131..5265    -  polyA_signal   SV40 poly(A) signal: SV40 polyadenylation signal
   5288..5371    -  CDS            large T antigen (fragment): large T antigen from SV40 (simian virus 40)
   5690..5710    -  CDS            SV40 NLS: nuclear localization signal of SV40 (simian virus 40) large T antigen
   5840..5905    -  intron         small t intron: SV40 (simian virus 40) small t antigen intron
   5907..5981    -  CDS            small t antigen (fragment): SV40 (simian virus 40) small t antigen
   5984..6304    -  CDS            ble (fragment): BLE_KLEPN - Experimental evidence at protein level: Swiss-Prot protein existence level 1. Binding protein with a strong affinity to the bleomycin family of antibiotics. Binds to CL990; an antimitotic-antibiotic compound. From Klebsiella pneumoniae.
   6328..7119    -  CDS            neo: KKA2_KLEPN - Also known as kan, nptII. Experimental evidence at protein level: Swiss-Prot protein existence level 1. Resistance to kanamycin, neomycin, paromomycin, ribostamycin, butirosin and gentamicin B. From Klebsiella pneumoniae.
   7151..7492    -  CDS            tnpA (fragment): TN5P_ECOLX - Also known as tnp. Experimental evidence at protein level: Swiss-Prot protein existence level 1. Mediates transposition of transposon Tn5 by a 'cut and paste' mechanism. First, the monomeric transposase binds the 19 bp inverted DNA repeats flanking the transposon. Then, dimerization of the DNA- bound transposase creates a synaptic DNA complex. After nicking of the first DNA strand, excision of the transposon proceeds through a series of intermediates. The transposase then mediates the insertion of the transposon at a new site by strand transfer. The activity of the wild- type tran
   7480..7809    -  promoter       SV40 promoter: SV40 enhancer and early promoter
   7816..7858    +  CDS            rop (fragment): Rop protein, which maintains plasmids at low copy number; rop
   7960..8047    +  misc_feature   bom (fragment): basis of mobility region from pBR322
