[The description below was written by a language model from this plasmid's Addgene catalogue record and pLannotate feature annotations shown in this document.]
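Description:
pCAG-Tet-on Advanced -BGH-PA (also called CAG-rtTA by its depositors) is a mammalian expression plasmid built on the Clontech pTet-On Advanced backbone to supply the reverse tetracycline-controlled transactivator. It is propagated in E. coli as a high-copy plasmid through a ColE1/pUC-type origin and selected with ampicillin via the β-lactamase gene and its native promoter.

The main expression unit is driven by the CAG promoter, annotated as the CMV immediate-early enhancer, the chicken β-actin promoter and a chimeric chicken β-actin/rabbit β-globin intron, which together give strong, broadly active transcription in mammalian cells. Downstream lies the rtTA-Advanced coding sequence, followed by a bovine growth hormone polyadenylation signal. A V5 epitope sequence is annotated a short distance after the rtTA open reading frame, but the record does not indicate whether it is translated in frame with rtTA. rtTA-Advanced binds Tet-responsive elements and activates transcription only when tetracycline or doxycycline is present, so this plasmid is the activator half of a Tet-On system and is paired with a separate TRE-controlled response construct. On the opposite strand, an SV40 early promoter drives a neomycin phosphotransferase gene terminated by SV40 small t intron and poly(A) sequences, a cassette that can permit G418 selection of stable mammalian transfectants. Many short annotated fragments (CmR, lacI, RSF ori, rop, bom, ble, tnpA) appear to be backbone or Tn5-derived remnants rather than functional elements.

Two sequence records, an assembled sequence and a partial NGS result, differ by only a few bases and show the same architecture. The associated publication concerns generating induced pluripotent stem cells using phage integrase-mediated site-specific integration, though no integrase attachment site is annotated here.
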