Addgene plasmid #114379: pCAG-Tet-on Advanced -BGH-PA
Purpose: Express reverse tetracycline inducible rtTA transcriptional activator
Depositing lab: Yuet Wai Kan. Depositing organization: University of California, San Francisco (UCSF). Publication: Generation of induced pluripotent stem cells using site-specific integration with phage integrase. Ye L, Chang JC, Lin C, Qi Z, Yu J, Kan YW. Proc Natl Acad Sci U S A. 2010 Nov 9;107(45):19467-72. Epub 2010 Oct 25. 10.1073/pnas.1012677107 PubMed 20974949.
Backbone
  Vector backbone: pTet-On Advanced
  Backbone manufacturer: Clontech
  Backbone size w/o insert (bp): 5255
  Vector type: Mammalian Expression
Growth in bacteria
  Bacterial resistance: Ampicillin, 100 μg/mL
  Growth temperature: 37°C
  Growth strain: DH5alpha
  Copy number: High Copy
Gene/Insert
  Gene/Insert name: rtTA and BGH-pA
  Insert size (bp): 2796
  Promoter: CAG
  Cloning method: Restriction Enzyme; 5′ cloning site XhoI (destroyed during cloning); 3′ cloning site SacU (not destroyed)
  Sequencing primers: 5′ ggagtgtatactggcttaactat; 3′ gggatatatcaacggtggtatat
Terms and licenses: Academic/Nonprofit Terms; Industry Terms: Not Available to Industry
Depositor comments: This construct is also called CAG-rtTA and has been used in our recent published paper ID 29386396.
How to cite: pCAG-Tet-on Advanced -BGH-PA was a gift from Yuet Wai Kan (Addgene plasmid # 114379 ; http://n2t.net/addgene:114379 ; RRID:Addgene_114379)
